Addgene plasmid #48281: pBAD MYFQSNA LIC transfer vector (8UT)
Purpose: (Empty Backbone)
Depositing lab: Scott Gradia.
Backbone
  Vector backbone: pBAD
  Backbone size (bp): 5706
  Vector type: Bacterial Expression
  Tag / fusion protein: MYFQSNA (N terminal on backbone)
Growth in bacteria
  Bacterial resistance: Ampicillin, 100 μg/mL
  Growth temperature: 37°C
  Growth strain: XL1 Blue
  Copy number: Low Copy
Gene/Insert
  Gene/Insert name: None
Terms and licenses: Academic/Nonprofit Terms; Industry Terms: Not Available to Industry
Depositor comments: This plasmid is an empty vector. Your gene can be inserted via LIC cloning. 8-series vectors are induced with L-arabinose for tighter control of expression. Glucose can be added to the medium to further inhibit leaky expression. The plasmid can be expressed in any E. coli line that lacks proteases. 8UT adds a MYFQSNA tag to the N-terminus of your protein. To clone into this vector, add LIC v1 tags to the 5' end of your PCR primers. Forward - 5'TACTTCCAATCCAATGCA3' Reverse - 5'TTATCCACTTCCAATGTTATTA3' Linearize the plasmid with SspI and gel purify. When digesting the DNA with T4 polymerase, use dCTP for insert and dGTP for vector. This vector is a transfer vector that can be used in conjunction with the 8D destination vector to create a polycistronic construct. More information on this vector can be found through http://qb3.berkeley.edu/qb3/macrolab/ Note: The plasmid as it is provided enocdes "MYFQSNI". However, the vector is supposed to be cut with SspI (AATATT), which is a blunt cutter that cuts between the N and the "I" (this ends up not being transcribed, however). Then, provided you use the LIC tags on your PCR primers that we've suggested, the forward primer will introduce an A residue immediately downstream of the N. The final tag, therefore, is MYFQSNA.
How to cite: pBAD MYFQSNA LIC transfer vector (8UT) was a gift from Scott Gradia (Addgene plasmid # 48281)
