[The description below was written by a language model from this plasmid's Addgene catalogue record and pLannotate feature annotations shown in this document.]
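Description:
pBAD MYFQSNA LIC transfer vector (8UT) is an empty 5,706 bp bacterial expression backbone of the pBAD family, designed to accept an open reading frame by ligation-independent cloning (LIC) and to express it in E. coli under arabinose control. It replicates from a ColE1/pMB1-type origin accompanied by the rop gene and the pBR322 bom region, consistent with its listing as low copy, and is selected with ampicillin through a bla cassette driven by its own promoter. A fragment of the tetracycline resistance gene is also annotated, apparently a remnant of the pBR322-derived backbone rather than a usable marker. The two sequence records (depositor and sequencing result) show the same set of features in opposite orientations.

The expression unit consists of the araBAD promoter with the divergently transcribed araC regulator, a phage T7 gene 10 ribosome binding site, the LIC site, and downstream rrnB sequence including the 5S rRNA region and T1 terminator. AraC activates the promoter in the presence of L-arabinose, giving tighter control than many inducible systems, and the depositor notes that glucose can further suppress leaky expression. The cloning site is opened with the blunt cutter SspI. As supplied, the vector encodes MYFQSNI, but cutting removes the final codon and the recommended LIC v1 primer tails supply an alanine, so the expressed protein carries a short N-terminal MYFQSNA sequence and no affinity tag. The vector serves as a transfer vector: genes cloned into it can be moved into the companion 8D destination vector to assemble polycistronic constructs for co-expression. Expression in protease-deficient E. coli strains is suggested.
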