Features (pLannotate 1.2.2; 12 found; start..end, strand, type, name):
     85..200     +  ncRNA          5S rRNA: Accession: RF00001 - 5S ribosomal RNA
    204..250     +  terminator     rrnB T1 terminator: transcription terminator T1 from the E. coli rrnB gene
    376..480     +  promoter       AmpR promoter: bla
    481..1341    +  CDS            AmpR: β-lactamase; bla; confers resistance to ampicillin, carbenicillin, and related antibiotics
   1511..2099    +  rep_origin     ori: high-copy-number ColE1/pMB1/pBR322/pUC origin of replication
   2285..2425    -  misc_feature   bom: basis of mobility region from pBR322
   2527..2718    -  CDS            rop: Rop protein, which maintains plasmids at low copy number; rop
   2735..3115    +  CDS            YPB1_ECOLX: Protein predicted: Swiss-Prot protein existence level 4. From Escherichia coli.
   3357..4257    -  CDS            TcR (fragment): tetracycline efflux protein; tet; confers resistance to tetracycline
   4357..5232    -  CDS            araC: ARAC_ECOLI - Experimental evidence at protein level: Swiss-Prot protein existence level 1. Transcription factor that regulates the expression of several genes involved in the transport and metabolism of L-arabinose (PubMed:4362626, PubMed:328165, PubMed:6251457, PubMed:2962192, PubMed:6319708, PubMed:2231717, PubMed:1447222). Functions both as a positive and a negative regulator (PubMed:328165, PubMed:6251457). In the presence of arabinose, activates the expression of the araBAD, araE, araFGH and araJ promoters (PubMed:4362626, PubMed:328165, PubMed:6251457, PubMed:2962192, PubMed:6319708, Pub
   5259..5543    +  promoter       araBAD promoter: araBAD; promoter of the L-arabinose operon of E. coli; the araC regulatory gene is transcribed in the opposite direction (Guzman et al., 1995)
   5606..5628    +  RBS            RBS: efficient ribosome binding site from bacteriophage T7 gene 10 (Olins and Rangwala, 1989)
>Addgene plasmid #48281 | pBAD MYFQSNA LIC transfer vector (8UT) | depositor full sequence | sequence record 69763 | Full Sequence
TGGCTGTTTTGGCGGATGAGAGAAGATTTTCAGCCTGATACAGATTAAATCAGAACGCAGAAGCGGTCTG
ATAAAACAGAATTTGCCTGGCGGCAGTAGCGCGGTGGTCCCACCTGACCCCATGCCGAACTCAGAAGTGA
AACGCCGTAGCGCCGATGGTAGTGTGGGGTCTCCCCATGCGAGAGTAGGGAACTGCCAGGCATCAAATAA
AACGAAAGGCTCAGTCGAAAGACTGGGCCTTTCGTTTTATCTGTTGTTTGTCGGTGAACTAATTCTTGAA
GACGAAAGGGCCTCGTGATACGCCTATTTTTATAGGTTAATGTCATGATAATAATGGTTTCTTAGACGTC
AGGTGGCACTTTTCGGGGAAATGTGCGCGGAACCCCTATTTGTTTATTTTTCTAAATACATTCAAATATG
TATCCGCTCATGAGACAATAACCCTGATAAATGCTTCAATAACATTGAAAAAGGAAGAGTATGAGTATTC
AACATTTCCGTGTCGCCCTTATTCCCTTTTTTGCGGCATTTTGCCTTCCTGTTTTTGCTCACCCAGAAAC
GCTGGTGAAAGTAAAAGATGCTGAAGATCAGTTGGGTGCACGAGTGGGTTACATCGAACTGGATCTCAAC
AGCGGTAAGATCCTTGAGAGTTTTCGCCCCGAAGAACGTTTTCCAATGATGAGCACTTTTAAAGTTCTGC
TATGTGGCGCGGTATTATCCCGTGTTGACGCCGGGCAAGAGCAACTCGGTCGCCGCATACACTATTCTCA
GAATGACTTGGTTGAGTACTCACCAGTCACAGAAAAGCATCTTACGGATGGCATGACAGTAAGAGAATTA
TGCAGTGCTGCCATAACCATGAGTGATAACACTGCGGCCAACTTACTTCTGACAACGATCGGAGGACCGA
AGGAGCTAACCGCTTTTTTGCACAACATGGGGGATCATGTAACTCGCCTTGATCGTTGGGAACCGGAGCT
GAATGAAGCCATACCAAACGACGAGCGTGACACCACGATGCCTGCAGCAATGGCAACAACGTTGCGCAAA
CTATTAACTGGCGAACTACTTACTCTAGCTTCCCGGCAACAATTAATAGACTGGATGGAGGCGGATAAAG
TTGCAGGACCACTTCTGCGCTCGGCCCTTCCGGCTGGCTGGTTTATTGCTGATAAATCTGGAGCCGGTGA
GCGTGGGTCTCGCGGTATCATTGCAGCACTGGGGCCAGATGGTAAGCCCTCCCGTATCGTAGTTATCTAC
ACGACGGGGAGTCAGGCAACTATGGATGAACGAAATAGACAGATCGCTGAGATAGGTGCCTCACTGATTA
AGCATTGGTAACCCGGGACCAAGTTTACTCATATATACTTTAGATTGATTTAAAACTTCATTTTTAATTT
AAAAGGATCTAGGTGAAGATCCTTTTTGATAATCTCATGACCAAAATCCCTTAACGTGAGTTTTCGTTCC
ACTGAGCGTCAGACCCCGTAGAAAAGATCAAAGGATCTTCTTGAGATCCTTTTTTTCTGCGCGTAATCTG
CTGCTTGCAAACAAAAAAACCACCGCTACCAGCGGTGGTTTGTTTGCCGGATCAAGAGCTACCAACTCTT
TTTCCGAAGGTAACTGGCTTCAGCAGAGCGCAGATACCAAATACTGTCCTTCTAGTGTAGCCGTAGTTAG
GCCACCACTTCAAGAACTCTGTAGCACCGCCTACATACCTCGCTCTGCTAATCCTGTTACCAGTGGCTGC
TGCCAGTGGCGATAAGTCGTGTCTTACCGGGTTGGACTCAAGACGATAGTTACCGGATAAGGCGCAGCGG
TCGGGCTGAACGGGGGGTTCGTGCACACAGCCCAGCTTGGAGCGAACGACCTACACCGAACTGAGATACC
TACAGCGTGAGCTATGAGAAAGCGCCACGCTTCCCGAAGGGAGAAAGGCGGACAGGTATCCGGTAAGCGG
CAGGGTCGGAACAGGAGAGCGCACGAGGGAGCTTCCAGGGGGAAACGCCTGGTATCTTTATAGTCCTGTC
GGGTTTCGCCACCTCTGACTTGAGCGTCGATTTTTGTGATGCTCGTCAGGGGGGCGGAGCCTATGGAAAA
ACGCCAGCAACGCGGCCTTTTTACGGTTCCTGGCCTTTTGCTGGCCTTTTGCTCACATGTTCTTTCCTGC
GTTATCCCCTGATTCTGTGGATAACCGTATTACCGCCTTTGAGTGAGCTGATACCGCTCGCCGCAGCCGA
ACGACCGAGCGCAGCGAGTCAGTGAGCGAGGAAGCGGAAGAGCGCCTGATGCGGTATTTTCTCCTTACGC
ATCTGTGCGGTATTTCACACCGCATATGGTGCACTCTCAGTACAATCTGCTCTGATGCCGCATAGTTAAG
CCAGTATACACTCCGCTATCGCTACGTGACTGGGTCATGGCTGCGCCCCGACACCCGCCAACACCCGCTG
ACGCGCCCTGACGGGCTTGTCTGCTCCCGGCATCCGCTTACAGACAAGCTGTGACCGTCTCCGGGAGCTG
CATGTGTCAGAGGTTTTCACCGTCATCACCGAAACGCGCGAGGCAGCTGCGGTAAAGCTCATCAGCGTGG
TCGTGAAGCGATTCACAGATGTCTGCCTGTTCATCCGCGTCCAGCTCGTTGAGTTTCTCCAGAAGCGTTA
ATGTCTGGCTTCTGATAAAGCGGGCCATGTTAAGGGCGGTTTTTTCCTGTTTGGTCACTGATGCCTCCGT
GTAAGGGGGATTTCTGTTCATGGGGGTAATGATACCGATGAAACGAGAGAGGATGCTCACGATACGGGTT
ACTGATGATGAACATGCCCGGTTACTGGAACGTTGTGAGGGTAAACAACTGGCGGTATGGATGCGGCGGG
ACCAGAGAAAAATCACTCAGGGTCAATGCCAGCGCTTCGTTAATACAGATGTAGGTGTTCCACAGGGTAG
CCAGCAGCATCCTGCGATGCAGATCCGGAACATAATGGTGCAGGGCGCTGACTTCCGCGTTTCCAGACTT
TACGAAACACGGAAACCGAAGACCATTCATGTTGTTGCTCAGGTCGCAGACGTTTTGCAGCAGCAGTCGC
TTCACGTTCGCTCGCGTATCGGTGATTCATTCTGCTAACCAGTAAGGCAACCCCGCCAGCCTAGCCGGGT
CCTCAACGACAGGAGCACGATCATGCGCACCCGTGGCCAGGACCCAACGCTGCCCGAGATGCGCCGCGTG
CGGCTGCTGGAGATGGCGGACGCGATGGATATGTTCTGCCAAGGGTTGGTTTGCGCATTCACAGTTCTCC
GCAAGAATTGATTGGCTCCAATTCTTGGAGTGGTGAATCCGTTAGCGAGGTGCCGCCGGCTTCCATTCAG
GTCGAGGTGGCCCGGCTCCATGCACCGCGACGCAACGCGGGGAGGCAGACAAGGTATAGGGCGGCGCCTA
CAATCCATGCCAACCCGTTCCATGTGCTCGCCGAGGCGGCATAAATCGCCGTGACGATCAGCGGTCCAGT
GATCGAAGTTAGGCTGGTAAGAGCCGCGAGCGATCCTTGAAGCTGTCCCTGATGGTCGTCATCTACCTGC
CTGGACAGCATGGCCTGCAACGCGGGCATCCCGATGCCGCCGGAAGCGAGAAGAATCATAATGGGGAAGG
CCATCCAGCCTCGCGTCGCGAACGCCAGCAAGACGTAGCCCAGCGCGTCGGCCGCCATGCCGGCGATAAT
GGCCTGCTTCTCGCCGAAACGTTTGGTGGCGGGACCAGTGACGAAGGCTTGAGCGAGGGCGTGCAAGATT
CCGAATACCGCAAGCGACAGGCCGATCATCGTCGCGCTCCAGCGAAAGCGGTCCTCGCCGAAAATGACCC
AGAGCGCTGCCGGCACCTGTCCTACGAGTTGCATGATAAAGAAGACAGTCATAAGTGCGGCGACGATAGT
CATGCCCCGCGCCCACCGGAAGGAGCTGACTGGGTTGAAGGCTCTCAAGGGCATCGGTCGACGCTCTCCC
TTATGCGACTCCTGCATTAGGAAGCAGCCCAGTAGTAGGTTGAGGCCGTTGAGCACCGCCGCCGCAAGGA
ATGGTGCATGCAAGGAGATGGCGCCCAACAGTCCCCCGGCCACGGGGCCTGCCACCATACCCACGCCGAA
ACAAGCGCTCATGAGCCCGAAGTGGCGAGCCCGATCTTCCCCATCGGTGATGTCGGCGATATAGGCGCCA
GCAACCGCACCTGTGGCGCCGGTGATGCCGGCCACGATGCGTCCGGCGTAGAGGATCGCGACCGCCATAA
TGTGCCTGTCAAATGGACGAAGCAGGGATTCTGCAAACCCTATGCTACTCCCTCGAGCCGTCAATTGTCT
GATTCGTTACCAATTATGACAACTTGACGGCTACATCATTCACTTTTTCTTCACAACCGGCACGGAACTC
GCTCGGGCTGGCCCCGGTGCATTTTTTAAATACCCGCGAGAAATAGAGTTGATCGTCAAAACCAACATTG
CGACCGACGGTGGCGATAGGCATCCGGGTGGTGCTCAAAAGCAGCTTCGCCTGGCTGATACGTTGGTCCT
CGCGCCAGCTTAAGACGCTAATCCCTAACTGCTGGCGGAAAAGATGTGACAGACGCGACGGCGACAAGCA
AACATGCTGTGCGACGCTGGCTATATCAAAATTGCTGTCTGCCAGGTGATCGCTGATGTACTGACAAGCC
TCGCGTACCCGATTATCCATCGGTGGATGGAGCGACTCGTTAATCGCTTCCATGCGCCGCAGTAACAATT
GCTCAAGCAGATTTATCGCCAGCAGCTCCGAATAGCGCCCTTCCCCTTGCCCGGCGTTAATGATTTGCCC
AAACAGGTCGCTGAAATGCGGCTGGTGCGCTTCATCCGGGCGAAAGAACCCCGTATTGGCAAAGATTGAC
GGCCAGTTAAGCCATTCATGCCAGTAGGCGCGCGGACGAAAGTAAACCCACTGGTGATACCATTCGCGAG
CCTCCGGATGACGACCGTAGTGATGAATCTCTCCTGGCGGGAACAGCAAAATATCACCCGGTCGGCAAAC
AAATTCTCGTCCCTGATTTTTCACCACCCCCTGACCGCGAATGGTGAGATTGAGAATATAACCTTTCATT
CCCAGCGGTCGGTCGATAAAAAAATCGAGATAACCGTTGGCCTCAATCGGCGTTAAACCCGCCACCAGAT
GGGCATTAAACGAGTATCCCGGCAGCAGGGGATCATTTTGCGCTTCAGCCATACTTTTCATACTCCCGCC
ATTCAGAGAAGAAACCAATTGTCCATATTGCATCAGACATTGCCGTCACTGCGTCTTTTACTGGCTCTTC
TCGCTAACCAAACCGGTAACCCCGCTTATTAAAAGCATTCTGTAACAAAGCGGGACCAAAGCCATGACAA
AAACGCGTAACAAAAGTGTCTATAATCACGGCAGAAAAGTCCACATTGATTATTTGCACGGCGTCACACT
TTGCTATGCCATAGCATTTTTATCCATAAGATTAGCGGATCTTACCTGACGCTTTTTATCGCAACTCTCT
ACTGTTTCTCCATACCCGTTTTTTTGGGCTATTAATTAAGCGGCCGCCCTGCAGGACTCGAGTTCTAGAA
ATAATTTTGTTTAACTTTAAGAAGGAGATATACATATGTACTTCCAATCCAATATTGGAAGTGGATAACG
GATCCGCGATCGCGGCGCGCCACCTGGTGGCCGGCC
