Features (pLannotate 1.2.2; 12 found; start..end, strand, type, name):
     21..67      -  terminator     rrnB T1 terminator: transcription terminator T1 from the E. coli rrnB gene
     69..184     -  ncRNA          5S rRNA: Accession: RF00001 - 5S ribosomal RNA
    349..371     -  RBS            RBS: efficient ribosome binding site from bacteriophage T7 gene 10 (Olins and Rangwala, 1989)
    434..718     -  promoter       araBAD promoter: araBAD; promoter of the L-arabinose operon of E. coli; the araC regulatory gene is transcribed in the opposite direction (Guzman et al., 1995)
    745..1623    +  CDS            araC: L-arabinose regulatory protein; araC
   1720..2620    +  CDS            TcR (fragment): tetracycline efflux protein; tet; confers resistance to tetracycline
   2862..3242    -  CDS            YPB1_ECOLX: Protein predicted: Swiss-Prot protein existence level 4. From Escherichia coli.
   3259..3450    +  CDS            rop: Rop protein, which maintains plasmids at low copy number; rop
   3552..3692    +  misc_feature   bom: basis of mobility region from pBR322
   3878..4466    -  rep_origin     ori: high-copy-number ColE1/pMB1/pBR322/pUC origin of replication
   4636..5496    -  CDS            AmpR: β-lactamase; bla; confers resistance to ampicillin, carbenicillin, and related antibiotics
   5497..5601    -  promoter       AmpR promoter: bla
>Addgene plasmid #48281 | pBAD MYFQSNA LIC transfer vector (8UT) | addgene full sequence | sequence record 382471 | Addgene NGS Result
AGTTCACCGACAAACAACAGATAAAACGAAAGGCCCAGTCTTTCGACTGAGCCTTTCGTTTTATTTGATG
CCTGGCAGTTCCCTACTCTCGCATGGGGAGACCCCACACTACCATCGGCGCTACGGCGTTTCACTTCTGA
GTTCGGCATGGGGTCAGGTGGGACCACCGCGCTACTGCCGCCAGGCAAATTCTGTTTTATCAGACCGCTT
CTGCGTTCTGATTTAATCTGTATCAGGCTGAAAATCTTCTCTCATCCGCCAAAACAGCCAGGCCGGCCAC
CAGGTGGCGCGCCGCGATCGCGGATCCGTTATCCACTTCCAATATTGGATTGGAAGTACATATGTATATC
TCCTTCTTAAAGTTAAACAAAATTATTTCTAGAACTCGAGTCCTGCAGGGCGGCCGCTTAATTAATAGCC
CAAAAAAACGGGTATGGAGAAACAGTAGAGAGTTGCGATAAAAAGCGTCAGGTAAGATCCGCTAATCTTA
TGGATAAAAATGCTATGGCATAGCAAAGTGTGACGCCGTGCAAATAATCAATGTGGACTTTTCTGCCGTG
ATTATAGACACTTTTGTTACGCGTTTTTGTCATGGCTTTGGTCCCGCTTTGTTACAGAATGCTTTTAATA
AGCGGGGTTACCGGTTTGGTTAGCGAGAAGAGCCAGTAAAAGACGCAGTGACGGCAATGTCTGATGCAAT
ATGGACAATTGGTTTCTTCTCTGAATGGCGGGAGTATGAAAAGTATGGCTGAAGCGCAAAATGATCCCCT
GCTGCCGGGATACTCGTTTAATGCCCATCTGGTGGCGGGTTTAACGCCGATTGAGGCCAACGGTTATCTC
GATTTTTTTATCGACCGACCGCTGGGAATGAAAGGTTATATTCTCAATCTCACCATTCGCGGTCAGGGGG
TGGTGAAAAATCAGGGACGAGAATTTGTTTGCCGACCGGGTGATATTTTGCTGTTCCCGCCAGGAGAGAT
TCATCACTACGGTCGTCATCCGGAGGCTCGCGAATGGTATCACCAGTGGGTTTACTTTCGTCCGCGCGCC
TACTGGCATGAATGGCTTAACTGGCCGTCAATCTTTGCCAATACGGGGTTCTTTCGCCCGGATGAAGCGC
ACCAGCCGCATTTCAGCGACCTGTTTGGGCAAATCATTAACGCCGGGCAAGGGGAAGGGCGCTATTCGGA
GCTGCTGGCGATAAATCTGCTTGAGCAATTGTTGCTGCGGCGCATGGAAGCGATTAACGAGTCGCTCCAT
CCACCGATGGATAATCGGGTACGCGAGGCTTGTCAGTACATCAGCGATCACCTGGCAGACAGCAATTTTG
ATATAGCCAGCGTCGCACAGCATGTTTGCTTGTCGCCGTCGCGTCTGTCACGTCTTTTCCGCCAGCAGTT
AGGGATTAGCGTCTTAAGCTGGCGCGAGGACCAACGTATCAGCCAGGCGAAGCTGCTTTTGAGCACCACC
CGGATGCCTATCGCCACCGTCGGTCGCAATGTTGGTTTTGACGATCAACTCTATTTCTCGCGGGTATTTA
AAAAATGCACCGGGGCCAGCCCGAGCGAGTTCCGTGCCGGTTGTGAAGAAAAAGTGAATGATGTAGCCGT
CAAGTTGTCATAATTGGTAACGAATCAGACAATTGACGGCTCGAGGGAGTAGCATAGGGTTTGCAGAATC
CCTGCTTCGTCCATTTGACGGGCACATTATGGCGGTCGCGATCCTCTACGCCGGACGCATCGTGGCCGGC
ATCACCGGCGCCACAGGTGCGGTTGCTGGCGCCTATATCGCCGACATCACCGATGGGGAAGATCGGGCTC
GCCACTTCGGGCTCATGAGCGCTTGTTTCGGCGTGGGTATGGTGGCAGGCCCCGTGGCCGGGGGACTGTT
GGGCGCCATCTCCTTGCATGCACCATTCCTTGCGGCGGCGGTGCTCAACGGCCTCAACCTACTACTGGGC
TGCTTCCTAATGCAGGAGTCGCATAAGGGAGAGCGTCGACCGATGCCCTTGAGAGCCTTCAACCCAGTCA
GCTCCTTCCGGTGGGCGCGGGGCATGACTATCGTCGCCGCACTTATGACTGTCTTCTTTATCATGCAACT
CGTAGGACAGGTGCCGGCAGCGCTCTGGGTCATTTTCGGCGAGGACCGCTTTCGCTGGAGCGCGACGATG
ATCGGCCTGTCGCTTGCGGTATTCGGAATCTTGCACGCCCTCGCTCAAGCCTTCGTCACTGGTCCCGCCA
CCAAACGTTTCGGCGAGAAGCAGGCCATTATCGCCGGCATGGCGGCCGACGCGCTGGGCTACGTCTTGCT
GGCGTTCGCGACGCGAGGCTGGATGGCCTTCCCCATTATGATTCTTCTCGCTTCCGGCGGCATCGGGATG
CCCGCGTTGCAGGCCATGCTGTCCAGGCAGGTAGATGACGACCATCAGGGACAGCTTCAAGGATCGCTCG
CGGCTCTTACCAGCCTAACTTCGATCATTGGACCGCTGATCGTCACGGCGATTTATGCCGCCTCGGCGAG
CACATGGAACGGGTTGGCATGGATTGTAGGCGCCGCCCTATACCTTGTCTGCCTCCCCGCGTTGCGTCGC
GGTGCATGGAGCCGGGCCACCTCGACCTGAATGGAAGCCGGCGGCACCTCGCTAACGGATTCACCACTCC
AAGAATTGGAGCCAATCAATTCTTGCGGAGAACTGTGAATGCGCAAACCAACCCTTGGCAGAACATATCC
ATCGCGTCCGCCATCTCCAGCAGCCGCACGCGGCGCATCTCGGGCAGCGTTGGGTCCTGGCCACGGGTGC
GCATGATCGTGCTCCTGTCGTTGAGGACCCGGCTAGGCTGGCGGGGTTGCCTTACTGGTTAGCAGAATGA
ATCACCGATACGCGAGCGAACGTGAAGCGACTGCTGCTGCAAAACGTCTGCGACCTGAGCAACAACATGA
ATGGTCTTCGGTTTCCGTGTTTCGTAAAGTCTGGAAACGCGGAAGTCAGCGCCCTGCACCATTATGTTCC
GGATCTGCATCGCAGGATGCTGCTGGCTACCCTGTGGAACACCTACATCTGTATTAACGAAGCGCTGGCA
TTGACCCTGAGTGATTTTTCTCTGGTCCCGCCGCATCCATACCGCCAGTTGTTTACCCTCACAACGTTCC
AGTAACCGGGCATGTTCATCATCAGTAACCCGTATCGTGAGCATCCTCTCTCGTTTCATCGGTATCATTA
CCCCCATGAACAGAAATCCCCCTTACACGGAGGCATCAGTGACCAAACAGGAAAAAACCGCCCTTAACAT
GGCCCGCTTTATCAGAAGCCAGACATTAACGCTTCTGGAGAAACTCAACGAGCTGGACGCGGATGAACAG
GCAGACATCTGTGAATCGCTTCACGACCACGCTGATGAGCTTTACCGCAGCTGCCTCGCGCGTTTCGGTG
ATGACGGTGAAAACCTCTGACACATGCAGCTCCCGGAGACGGTCACAGCTTGTCTGTAAGCGGATGCCGG
GAGCAGACAAGCCCGTCAGGGCGCGTCAGCGGGTGTTGGCGGGTGTCGGGGCGCAGCCATGACCCAGTCA
CGTAGCGATAGCGGAGTGTATACTGGCTTAACTATGCGGCATCAGAGCAGATTGTACTGAGAGTGCACCA
TATGCGGTGTGAAATACCGCACAGATGCGTAAGGAGAAAATACCGCATCAGGCGCTCTTCCGCTTCCTCG
CTCACTGACTCGCTGCGCTCGGTCGTTCGGCTGCGGCGAGCGGTATCAGCTCACTCAAAGGCGGTAATAC
GGTTATCCACAGAATCAGGGGATAACGCAGGAAAGAACATGTGAGCAAAAGGCCAGCAAAAGGCCAGGAA
CCGTAAAAAGGCCGCGTTGCTGGCGTTTTTCCATAGGCTCCGCCCCCCTGACGAGCATCACAAAAATCGA
CGCTCAAGTCAGAGGTGGCGAAACCCGACAGGACTATAAAGATACCAGGCGTTTCCCCCTGGAAGCTCCC
TCGTGCGCTCTCCTGTTCCGACCCTGCCGCTTACCGGATACCTGTCCGCCTTTCTCCCTTCGGGAAGCGT
GGCGCTTTCTCATAGCTCACGCTGTAGGTATCTCAGTTCGGTGTAGGTCGTTCGCTCCAAGCTGGGCTGT
GTGCACGAACCCCCCGTTCAGCCCGACCGCTGCGCCTTATCCGGTAACTATCGTCTTGAGTCCAACCCGG
TAAGACACGACTTATCGCCACTGGCAGCAGCCACTGGTAACAGGATTAGCAGAGCGAGGTATGTAGGCGG
TGCTACAGAGTTCTTGAAGTGGTGGCCTAACTACGGCTACACTAGAAGGACAGTATTTGGTATCTGCGCT
CTGCTGAAGCCAGTTACCTTCGGAAAAAGAGTTGGTAGCTCTTGATCCGGCAAACAAACCACCGCTGGTA
GCGGTGGTTTTTTTGTTTGCAAGCAGCAGATTACGCGCAGAAAAAAAGGATCTCAAGAAGATCCTTTGAT
CTTTTCTACGGGGTCTGACGCTCAGTGGAACGAAAACTCACGTTAAGGGATTTTGGTCATGAGATTATCA
AAAAGGATCTTCACCTAGATCCTTTTAAATTAAAAATGAAGTTTTAAATCAATCTAAAGTATATATGAGT
AAACTTGGTCCCGGGTTACCAATGCTTAATCAGTGAGGCACCTATCTCAGCGATCTGTCTATTTCGTTCA
TCCATAGTTGCCTGACTCCCCGTCGTGTAGATAACTACGATACGGGAGGGCTTACCATCTGGCCCCAGTG
CTGCAATGATACCGCGAGACCCACGCTCACCGGCTCCAGATTTATCAGCAATAAACCAGCCAGCCGGAAG
GGCCGAGCGCAGAAGTGGTCCTGCAACTTTATCCGCCTCCATCCAGTCTATTAATTGTTGCCGGGAAGCT
AGAGTAAGTAGTTCGCCAGTTAATAGTTTGCGCAACGTTGTTGCCATTGCTGCAGGCATCGTGGTGTCAC
GCTCGTCGTTTGGTATGGCTTCATTCAGCTCCGGTTCCCAACGATCAAGGCGAGTTACATGATCCCCCAT
GTTGTGCAAAAAAGCGGTTAGCTCCTTCGGTCCTCCGATCGTTGTCAGAAGTAAGTTGGCCGCAGTGTTA
TCACTCATGGTTATGGCAGCACTGCATAATTCTCTTACTGTCATGCCATCCGTAAGATGCTTTTCTGTGA
CTGGTGAGTACTCAACCAAGTCATTCTGAGAATAGTGTATGCGGCGACCGAGTTGCTCTTGCCCGGCGTC
AACACGGGATAATACCGCGCCACATAGCAGAACTTTAAAAGTGCTCATCATTGGAAAACGTTCTTCGGGG
CGAAAACTCTCAAGGATCTTACCGCTGTTGAGATCCAGTTCGATGTAACCCACTCGTGCACCCAACTGAT
CTTCAGCATCTTTTACTTTCACCAGCGTTTCTGGGTGAGCAAAAACAGGAAGGCAAAATGCCGCAAAAAA
GGGAATAAGGGCGACACGGAAATGTTGAATACTCATACTCTTCCTTTTTCAATGTTATTGAAGCATTTAT
CAGGGTTATTGTCTCATGAGCGGATACATATTTGAATGTATTTAGAAAAATAAACAAATAGGGGTTCCGC
GCACATTTCCCCGAAAAGTGCCACCTGACGTCTAAGAAACCATTATTATCATGACATTAACCTATAAAAA
TAGGCGTATCACGAGGCCCTTTCGTCTTCAAGAATT
