>Addgene plasmid #48281 | pBAD MYFQSNA LIC transfer vector (8UT) | addgene partial sequence | sequence record 71600 | pTrcHis-R 5'-cttctgcgttctgatttaatctg-3'
AATCTTCTCTCATCCGCCAAAACAGCCAGGCCGGCCACCAGGTGGCGCGCCGCGATCGCGGATCCGTTAT
CCACTTCCAATATTGGATTGGAAGTACATATGTATATCTCCTTCTTAAAGTTAAACAAAATTATTTCTAG
AACTCGAGTCCTGCAGGGCGGCCGCTTAATTAATAGCCCAAAAAAACGGGTATGGAGAAACAGTAGAGAG
TTGCGATAAAAAGCGTCAGGTAAGATCCGCTAATCTTATGGATAAAAATGCTATGGCATAGCAAAGTGTG
ACGCCGTGCAAATAATCAATGTGGACTTTTCTGCCGTGATTATAGACACTTTTGTTACGCGTTTTTGTCA
TGGCTTTGGTCCCGCTTTGTTACAGAATGCTTTTAATAAGCGGGGTTACCGGTTTGGTTAGCGAGAAGAG
CCAGTAAAAGACGCAGTGACGGCAATGTCTGATGCAATATGGACAATTGGTTTCTTCTCTGAATGGCGGG
AGTATGAAAAGTATGGCTGAAGCGCAAAATGATCCCCTGCTGCCGGGATACTCGTTTAATGCCCATCTGG
TGGCGGGTTTAACGCCGATTGAGGCCAACGGTTATCTCGATTTTTTTATCGACCGACCGCTGGGAATGAA
AGGTTATATTCTCAATCTCACCATTCGCGGTCAGGGGGTGGTGAAAAATCAGGGACGAGAATTTGTTTGC
CGACCGGGTGATATTTTGCTGTTCCCGCCAGGAGAGATTCATCACTACGGTCGTCATCCGGAGGCTCGCG
AATGGTATCACCAGTGGGTTTACTTTCGTCCGCGCGCCTACTGGCATGAATGGCTTAACTGGCCGTCAAT
CTTTGCCAATACGGGGTTCTTTCGCCCGGATGAAGCGCACCAGCCGCATTTCAGCGACCTGTTTGGGCAA
ATCATTAACGCCGGGCAAGGGGAAGGGCGCTATTCGGAGCTGCTGGCGATAAATCTGCTTGAGCAATTGT
TGCTGCGGCGCATGGAAGCGATTAACGAGTCGCTCCATCCACCGATGGATAATCGGGTACGCGAGGC
